Addgene plasmid #205031: pET-6xHis-GFP(-6)-H2
Purpose: Fluorescent protein with charge-patterned cationic peptide to promote biomolecular condensate formation in E. coli
Depositing lab: Allie Obermeyer. Depositing organization: Columbia University. Publication: Charge-Patterned Disordered Peptides Tune Intracellular Phase Separation in Bacteria. Liao J, Yeong V, Obermeyer AC. ACS Synth Biol. 2024 Feb 3. doi: 10.1021/acssynbio.3c00564. PubMed 38308651.
Backbone
  Vector backbone: pETDuet
  Vector type: Bacterial Expression
Growth in bacteria
  Bacterial resistance: Ampicillin, 100 μg/mL
  Growth temperature: 37°C
  Growth strain: DH5alpha
  Copy number: High Copy
Gene/Insert
  Gene/Insert name: GFP(-6)-H2 (alt name: GFP(-6)-K(KRRRKK)2)
  Species: Other
  Tag / fusion protein: MGHHHHHGGA (N terminal on insert); KKRRRKKKRRRKK (C terminal on insert)
  Cloning method: Restriction Enzyme; 5′ cloning site NcoI (unknown if destroyed); 3′ cloning site XhoI (unknown if destroyed)
  Sequencing primers: 5′ T7; 3′ T7-term
Terms and licenses: Academic/Nonprofit Terms; Industry Terms: Not Available to Industry
How to cite: pET-6xHis-GFP(-6)-H2 was a gift from Allie Obermeyer (Addgene plasmid # 205031 ; http://n2t.net/addgene:205031 ; RRID:Addgene_205031)
