[The description below was written by a language model from this plasmid's Addgene catalogue record and pLannotate feature annotations shown in this document.]
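Description:
pET-6xHis-GFP(-6)-H2 is a bacterial expression plasmid built on the pETDuet backbone for T7-driven protein production in E. coli. It replicates from a ColE1/pBR322-type origin accompanied by the rop gene and the bom mobility region. The catalogue lists it as high copy, although rop is normally associated with copy-number restraint. Selection is by ampicillin through the bla (AmpR) gene and its own promoter. An f1 phage origin is also present, and short tetracycline-resistance fragments appear to be non-functional backbone remnants. A lacI gene with its native promoter supplies lac repressor.

The annotated sequence contains a single expression cassette: a T7 promoter followed by a lac operator, the strong T7 gene 10 ribosome binding site, the coding sequence, and a T7 terminator. Transcription therefore requires a host that supplies T7 RNA polymerase and is inducible with IPTG. The insert, cloned between NcoI and XhoI, encodes a superfolder GFP-derived variant designated GFP(-6), presumably for its net charge. It has an N-terminal histidine tag for affinity purification and a short C-terminal cationic peptide, H2, made of patterned lysine and arginine residues. Partial S-Tag and SET1 annotations lie between the insert and the terminator. These look like residual vector sequence, and the record does not indicate that they are part of the expressed protein.

According to the record, the construct provides a fluorescent protein carrying a charge-patterned disordered cationic tail that promotes biomolecular condensate formation inside E. coli. GFP fluorescence allows intracellular phase separation to be visualised, in a study of how peptide charge patterning tunes that phase separation.
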