Features (pLannotate 1.2.2; 19 found; start..end, strand, type, name):
    495..516     +  protein_bind   CAP binding site: CAP binding activates transcription in the presence of cAMP. E. coli catabolite activator protein
    531..595     +  CDS            TcR (fragment): tetracycline efflux protein; tet; confers resistance to tetracycline
    657..1037    -  CDS            YPB1_ECOLX: Protein predicted: Swiss-Prot protein existence level 4. From Escherichia coli.
   1054..1245    +  CDS            rop: Rop protein, which maintains plasmids at low copy number; rop
   1347..1486    +  misc_feature   bom: basis of mobility region from pBR322
   1672..2260    -  rep_origin     ori: high-copy-number ColE1/pMB1/pBR322/pUC origin of replication
   2341..2433    +  promoter       AmpR promoter: bla
   2434..3294    +  CDS            AmpR: β-lactamase; bla; confers resistance to ampicillin, carbenicillin, and related antibiotics
   3409..3864    -  rep_origin     f1 ori (sequence partly withheld): f1 bacteriophage origin of replication; arrow indicates direction of (+) strand synthesis
   3901..3948    -  terminator     T7 terminator: transcription terminator for bacteriophage T7 RNA polymerase
   3956..3973    -  CDS            SET1 (fragment): solubility-enhancement tag derived from T7 phage gene 10B
   4003..4044    -  CDS            S-Tag (fragment): affinity and epitope tag derived from pancreatic ribonuclease A
   4099..4809    -  CDS            Superfolder GFP: Superfolder GFP is a basic (constitutively fluorescent) green fluorescent protein published in 2005, derived from Aequorea victoria. It is reported to be a very rapidly-maturing weak dimer.
   4849..4871    -  RBS            RBS: efficient ribosome binding site from bacteriophage T7 gene 10 (Olins and Rangwala, 1989)
   4886..4910    -  protein_bind   lac operator: The lac repressor binds to the lac operator to inhibit transcription in E. coli. This inhibition can be relieved by adding lactose or isopropyl-β-D-thiogalactopyranoside (IPTG). lac repressor encoded by lacI
   4911..4929    -  promoter       T7 promoter: promoter for bacteriophage T7 RNA polymerase
   4955..5234    +  CDS            TcR (fragment): tetracycline efflux protein; tet; confers resistance to tetracycline
   5242..5319    +  promoter       lacI promoter: lacI
   5320..482     +  CDS            lacI (across the origin): lac repressor; lacI; The lac repressor binds to the lac operator to inhibit transcription in E. coli. This inhibition can be relieved by adding lactose or isopropyl-β-D-thiogalactopyranoside (IPTG).
>Addgene plasmid #205031 | pET-6xHis-GFP(-6)-H2 | addgene full sequence | sequence record 405641 | Addgene NGS Result
GGCATAAATATCTCACTCGCAATCAAATTCAGCCGATAGCGGAACGGGAAGGCGACTGGAGTGCCATGTC
CGGTTTTCAACAAACCATGCAAATGCTGAATGAGGGCATCGTTCCCACTGCGATGCTGGTTGCCAACGAT
CAGATGGCGCTGGGCGCAATGCGCGCCATTACCGAGTCCGGGCTGCGCGTTGGTGCGGACATCTCGGTAG
TGGGATACGACGATACCGAAGACAGCTCATGTTATATCCCGCCGTTAACCACCATCAAACAGGATTTTCG
CCTGCTGGGGCAAACCAGCGTGGACCGCTTGCTGCAACTCTCTCAGGGCCAGGCGGTGAAGGGCAATCAG
CTGTTGCCCGTCTCACTGGTGAAAAGAAAAACCACCCTGGCGCCCAATACGCAAACCGCCTCTCCCCGCG
CGTTGGCCGATTCATTAATGCAGCTGGCACGACAGGTTTCCCGACTGGAAAGCGGGCAGTGAGCGCAACG
CAATTAATGTAAGTTAGCTCACTCATTAGGCACCGGGATCTCGACCGATGCCCTTGAGAGCCTTCAACCC
AGTCAGCTCCTTCCGGTGGGCGCGGGGCATGACTAGCATGATCGTGCTCCTGTCGTTGAGGACCCGGCTA
GGCTGGCGGGGTTGCCTTACTGGTTAGCAGAATGAATCACCGATACGCGAGCGAACGTGAAGCGACTGCT
GCTGCAAAACGTCTGCGACCTGAGCAACAACATGAATGGTCTTCGGTTTCCGTGTTTCGTAAAGTCTGGA
AACGCGGAAGTCAGCGCCCTGCACCATTATGTTCCGGATCTGCATCGCAGGATGCTGCTGGCTACCCTGT
GGAACACCTACATCTGTATTAACGAAGCGCTGGCATTGACCCTGAGTGATTTTTCTCTGGTCCCGCCGCA
TCCATACCGCCAGTTGTTTACCCTCACAACGTTCCAGTAACCGGGCATGTTCATCATCAGTAACCCGTAT
CGTGAGCATCCTCTCTCGTTTCATCGGTATCATTACCCCCATGAACAGAAATCCCCCTTACACGGAGGCA
TCAGTGACCAAACAGGAAAAAACCGCCCTTAACATGGCCCGCTTTATCAGAAGCCAGACATTAACGCTTC
TGGAGAAACTCAACGAGCTGGACGCGGATGAACAGGCAGACATCTGTGAATCGCTTCACGACCACGCTGA
TGAGCTTTACCGCAGCTGCCTCGCGCGTTTCGGTGATGACGGTGAAAACCTCTGACACATGCAGCTCCCG
GAGACGGTCACAGCTTGTCTGTAAGCGGATGCCGGGAGCAGACAAGCCCGTCAGGGCGCGTCAGCGGGTG
TTGGCGGGTGTCGGGGCGCAGCCATGACCCAGTCACGTAGCGATAGCGGAGTGTATACTGGCTTAACTAT
GCGGCATCAGAGCAGATTGTACTGAGAGTGCACCATTGCGGTGTGAAATACCGCACAGATGCGTAAGGAG
AAAATACCGCATCAGGCGCTCTTCCGCTTCCTCGCTCACTGACTCGCTGCGCTCGGTCGTTCGGCTGCGG
CGAGCGGTATCAGCTCACTCAAAGGCGGTAATACGGTTATCCACAGAATCAGGGGATAACGCAGGAAAGA
ACATGTGAGCAAAAGGCCAGCAAAAGGCCAGGAACCGTAAAAAGGCCGCGTTGCTGGCGTTTTTCCATAG
GCTCCGCCCCCCTGACGAGCATCACAAAAATCGACGCTCAAGTCAGAGGTGGCGAAACCCGACAGGACTA
TAAAGATACCAGGCGTTTCCCCCTGGAAGCTCCCTCGTGCGCTCTCCTGTTCCGACCCTGCCGCTTACCG
GATACCTGTCCGCCTTTCTCCCTTCGGGAAGCGTGGCGCTTTCTCATAGCTCACGCTGTAGGTATCTCAG
TTCGGTGTAGGTCGTTCGCTCCAAGCTGGGCTGTGTGCACGAACCCCCCGTTCAGCCCGACCGCTGCGCC
TTATCCGGTAACTATCGTCTTGAGTCCAACCCGGTAAGACACGACTTATCGCCACTGGCAGCAGCCACTG
GTAACAGGATTAGCAGAGCGAGGTATGTAGGCGGTGCTACAGAGTTCTTGAAGTGGTGGCCTAACTACGG
CTACACTAGAAGGACAGTATTTGGTATCTGCGCTCTGCTGAAGCCAGTTACCTTCGGAAAAAGAGTTGGT
AGCTCTTGATCCGGCAAACAAACCACCGCTGGTAGCGGTGGTTTTTTTGTTTGCAAGCAGCAGATTACGC
GCAGAAAAAAAGGATCTCAAGAAGATCCTTTGATCTTTTCTACGGGGTCTGACGCTCAGTGGAACGAAAA
CTCACGTTAAGGGATTTTGGTCATGACCTATTTGTTTATTTTTCTAAATACATTCAAATATGTATCCGCT
CATGAGACAATAACCCTGATAAATGCTTCAATCATGATTGAAAAAGGAAGAGTATGAGTATTCAACATTT
CCGTGTCGCCCTTATTCCCTTTTTTGCGGCATTTTGCCTTCCTGTTTTTGCTCACCCAGAAACGCTGGTG
AAAGTAAAAGATGCTGAAGATCAGTTGGGTGCACGAGTGGGTTACATCGAACTGGATCTCAACAGCGGTA
AGATCCTTGAGAGTTTTCGCCCCGAAGAACGTTTTCCAATGATGAGCACTTTTAAAGTTCTGCTATGTGG
CGCGGTATTATCCCGTATTGACGCCGGGCAAGAGCAACTCGGTCGCCGCATACACTATTCTCAGAATGAC
TTGGTTGAGTACTCACCAGTCACAGAAAAGCATCTTACGGATGGCATGACAGTAAGAGAATTATGCAGTG
CTGCCATAACCATGAGTGATAACACTGCGGCCAACTTACTTCTGACAACGATCGGAGGACCGAAGGAGCT
AACCGCTTTTTTGCACAACATGGGGGATCATGTAACTCGCCTTGATCGTTGGGAACCGGAGCTGAATGAA
GCCATACCAAACGACGAGCGTGACACCACGATGCCTGTAGCAATGGCAACAACGTTGCGCAAACTATTAA
CTGGCGAACTACTTACTCTAGCTTCCCGGCAACAATTAATAGACTGGATGGAGGCGGATAAAGTTGCAGG
ACCACTTCTGCGCTCGGCCCTTCCGGCTGGCTGGTTTATTGCTGATAAATCTGGAGCCGGTGAGCGTGGG
TCTCGCGGTATCATTGCAGCACTGGGGCCAGATGGTAAGCCCTCCCGTATCGTAGTTATCTACACGACGG
GGAGTCAGGCAACTATGGATGAACGAAATAGACAGATCGCTGAGATAGGTGCCTCACTGATTAAGCATTG
GTAACTGTCAGACCAAGTTTACTCATATATACTTTAGATTGATTTAAAACTTCATTTTTAATTTAAAAGG
ATCTAGGTGAAGATCCTTTTTGATAATCTCATGCCATCGTGCCGCCAGAAATTGTAAACGTTAATATTTT
GTTAAAATTCGCGTTAAATTTTTGTTAAATCAGCTCATTTTTTAACCAATAGGCCGAAATCGGCAAAATC
CCTTATAAATCAAAAGAATAGACCGAGATAGGGT
[37 nt withheld, positions 3535-3571]
AAAGAACGTGGACTCCAACGTCAAAGG
[49 nt withheld, positions 3599-3647]
T
[91 nt withheld, positions 3649-3739]
G
[124 nt withheld, positions 3741-3864]
CCCATTCGCCAATCCGGATATAGTTCCTCCTTTCAGCAAAAAACCCCTCAAGACCCGTTTAGAGGCCCCA
AGGGGTTATGCTAGTTATTGCTCAGCGGTGGCAGCAGCCTAGGTTAATTAAGCTGCGCTAGTAGACGAGT
CCATGTGCTGGCGTTCAAATTTCGCAGCAGCGGTTTCTTTACCAGACTCGAGTTATTTCTTCCTTCTCCT
CTTTTTCTTCCTTCTCCTCTTTTTCTTGTACAGCTCGTCCATTCCGTGAGTAATGCCTGCAGCGGTCACG
AATTCTAACAGAACCATGTGATCGCGTTTTTCGTTCGGATCTTTGCTCAGTGCTGACTGGGTGCTCAGGT
AGTGGTTGTCAGGTAACAGTACAGGCCCGTCACCAATCGGCGTGTTTTGTTGATAATGATCCGCTAATTG
AACGCTGCCGTCTTCCACGTTATGGCGAATTTTGAAATTTGCCTTGATACCGTTTTTCTGTTTATCGGCC
GTAATATACACGTTATGAGAATTAAAGTTATATTCCAGCTTATGGCCTAAAATGTTGCCGTCTTCTTTGA
AGTCGATACCTTTCAGTTCGATACGGTTTACTAATGTGTCGCCTTCAAATTTCACTTCCGCACGCGTTTT
ATAGGTGCCATCGTCCTTGAAGCTGATTGTACGCTCTTGAACATATCCTTCAGGCATGGCTGATTTGAAA
AAATCGTGTTGTTTCATATGATCTGGGTAACGACTGAAGCACTGAACGCCATAGGTCAGGGTGGTCACTA
AGGTGGGCCACGGAACGGGTAATTTGCCTGTTGTGCAAATAAACTTCAGGGTCAATTTACCATTGGTAGC
GTCACCTTCGCCTTCGCCGCGCACGCTAAATTTGTGACCGTTCACGTCGCCGTCTAATTCCACTAAGATC
GGTACTACACCCGTAAACAGCTCTTCACCTTTGCTAGCGCCACCGTGATGGTGGTGGTGATGACCCATGG
TATATCTCCTTCTTAAAGTTAAACAAAATTATTTCTAGAGGGGAATTGTTATCCGCTCACAATTCCCCTA
TAGTGAGTCGTATTAATTTCGCGGGATCGAGATCGATCTCGATCCTCTACGCCGGACGCATCGTGGCCGG
CATCACCGGCGCCACAGGTGCGGTTGCTGGCGCCTATATCGCCGACATCACCGATGGGGAAGATCGGGCT
CGCCACTTCGGGCTCATGAGCGCTTGTTTCGGCGTGGGTATGGTGGCAGGCCCCGTGGCCGGGGGACTGT
TGGGCGCCATCTCCTTGCATGCACCATTCCTTGCGGCGGCGGTGCTCAACGGCCTCAACCTACTACTGGG
CTGCTTCCTAATGCAGGAGTCGCATAAGGGAGAGCGTCGAGATCCCGGACACCATCGAATGGCGCAAAAC
CTTTCGCGGTATGGCATGATAGCGCCCGGAAGAGAGTCAATTCAGGGTGGTGAATGTGAAACCAGTAACG
TTATACGATGTCGCAGAGTATGCCGGTGTCTCTTATCAGACCGTTTCCCGCGTGGTGAACCAGGCCAGCC
ACGTTTCTGCGAAAACGCGGGAAAAAGTGGAAGCGGCGATGGCGGAGCTGAATTACATTCCCAACCGCGT
GGCACAACAACTGGCGGGCAAACAGTCGTTGCTGATTGGCGTTGCCACCTCCAGTCTGGCCCTGCACGCG
CCGTCGCAAATTGTCGCGGCGATTAAATCTCGCGCCGATCAACTGGGTGCCAGCGTGGTGGTGTCGATGG
TAGAACGAAGCGGCGTCGAAGCCTGTAAAGCGGCGGTGCACAATCTTCTCGCGCAACGCGTCAGTGGGCT
GATCATTAACTATCCGCTGGATGACCAGGATGCCATTGCTGTGGAAGCTGCCTGCACTAATGTTCCGGCG
TTATTTCTTGATGTCTCTGACCAGACACCCATCAACAGTATTATTTTCTCCCATGAAGACGGTACGCGAC
TGGGCGTGGAGCATCTGGTCGCATTGGGTCACCAGCAAATCGCGCTGTTAGCGGGCCCATTAAGTTCTGT
CTCGGCGCGTCTGCGTCTGGCTGGCT
